Addgene plasmid #68345: LIR_TRE_CAG_mKateII-Puro-STOP_mVenus-Cas9-PA-RIR
Purpose: A Sleeping beauty transposon with conditional expressed hCas9. A red flourescent gene linked to puromycin can be removed in the prescence of Flp recombinase allowing Cas9 expression
Depositing lab: Jannik Elverløv-Jakobsen. Publication: The CRISPR/Cas9 Minipig-A Transgenic Minipig to Produce Specific Mutations in Designated Tissues. Berthelsen MF, Riedel M, Cai H, Skaarup SH, Alstrup AKO, Dagnaes-Hansen F, Luo Y, Jensen UB, Hager H, Liu Y, Callesen H, Vendelbo MH, Jakobsen JE, Thomsen MK. Cancers (Basel). 2021 Jun 16;13(12). pii: cancers13123024. doi: 10.3390/cancers13123024. PubMed 34208747.
Backbone
  Vector backbone: Amp
  Backbone size w/o insert (bp): 2500
  Total vector size (bp): 13400
  Vector type: Mammalian Expression, CRISPR ; Flp/Frt
  Selectable markers: Puromycin
Growth in bacteria
  Bacterial resistance: Ampicillin, 100 μg/mL
  Growth temperature: 37°C
  Growth strain: DH5alpha
  Copy number: High Copy
Gene/Insert 1
  Gene/Insert name: puromycin
  Species: Synthetic
  Insert size (bp): 700
  Promoter: CAG
  Tag / fusion protein: linked to red flouresent protein gene mKateII (N terminal on insert)
  Cloning method: Restriction Enzyme; 5′ cloning site AgeI (unknown if destroyed); 3′ cloning site ClaI (unknown if destroyed)
  Sequencing primers: 5′ gacaaagagacctacgtcga; 3′ gctcgtagaaggggaggttg
Gene/Insert 2
  Gene/Insert name: hCas9
  Species: Synthetic
  Promoter: CAG
  Tag / fusion protein: mVenus (N terminal on insert)
  Cloning method: Restriction Enzyme; 5′ cloning site AsisI (unknown if destroyed); 3′ cloning site NotI (unknown if destroyed)
  Sequencing primers: 5′ AGTACAACTACAACAGCCAC; 3′ GGTGCTGGTGTACCTCTTCC
Terms and licenses: Academic/Nonprofit Terms; Industry Terms: Not Available to Industry
How to cite: LIR_TRE_CAG_mKateII-Puro-STOP_mVenus-Cas9-PA-RIR was a gift from Jannik Elverløv-Jakobsen (Addgene plasmid # 68345 ; http://n2t.net/addgene:68345 ; RRID:Addgene_68345)
