[The description below was written by a language model from this plasmid's Addgene catalogue record and pLannotate feature annotations shown in this document.]
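Description:
LIR_TRE_CAG_mKateII-Puro-STOP_mVenus-Cas9-PA-RIR is a roughly 13.4 kb Sleeping Beauty transposon donor plasmid for Flp-dependent expression of human-codon-optimised Cas9 in mammalian cells. It is maintained in E. coli through a high-copy ColE1/pUC-type origin and an ampicillin resistance gene. The left and right inverted repeats named in the title are not annotated as such in the feature tables. Only short fragments matching SB100X appear, downstream of the cargo, so there is no intact transposase gene and transposase would need to be supplied separately.

The cargo is driven by a CAG promoter (CMV enhancer, chicken β-actin promoter and chimeric intron), preceded by a seven-copy tetracycline response element whose intended role the record does not explain. Immediately downstream, two FRT sites flank a cassette encoding mKate2 joined by an E2A peptide to puromycin N-acetyltransferase. This cassette ends in a transcriptional stop made of a bGH poly(A) signal and three SV40 poly(A) signals. In this state, cells are red fluorescent and puromycin resistant, and transcription terminates before the second reading frame. Flp recombinase excises the cassette and places mVenus and Streptococcus pyogenes Cas9, which carries a C-terminal nucleoplasmin NLS and bGH polyadenylation signals, under CAG control, so yellow fluorescence marks Cas9-expressing cells. A loxP site upstream of the TRE and a lox2272 site downstream of the Cas9 unit flank the whole cargo. These sites are mutually incompatible, and their purpose is not stated.

The two sequence records share the same layout. The long-read record is about 127 bp shorter, and the difference lies within the chimeric intron. The associated publication describes a transgenic minipig for tissue-specific mutagenesis.
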