Features (pLannotate 1.2.2; 39 found; start..end, strand, type, name):
    137..236     +  misc_feature   bom (fragment): basis of mobility region from pBR322
    242..399     -  CDS            lacZα (fragment): LacZα fragment of β-galactosidase; lacZ fragment
    698..731     -  protein_bind   loxP: Cre-mediated recombination occurs in the 8-bp core sequence (GCATACAT). Cre recombinase
    754..1024    +  protein_bind   tetracycline response element: contains seven copies of the tetracycline operator tetO tetracycline repressor TetR
   1100..1403    +  enhancer       CMV enhancer: human cytomegalovirus immediate early enhancer
   1405..1685    +  promoter       chicken β-actin promoter: No description available
   1686..2119    +  intron         chimeric intron (fragment): chimera between introns from chicken β-actin and rabbit β-globin
   2112..2521    +  intron         chimeric intron (fragment): chimera between introns from chicken β-actin and rabbit β-globin
   2561..2593    -  CDS            lacZα (fragment): LacZα fragment of β-galactosidase; lacZ fragment
   2601..2619    +  promoter       T7 promoter: promoter for bacteriophage T7 RNA polymerase
   2635..2675    +  intron         β-globin intron (fragment): intron from rabbit β-globin gene
   2734..2781    +  protein_bind   FRT: FLP-mediated recombination occurs in the 8-bp core sequence TCTAGAAA (Turan and Bode, 2011). FLP recombinase from the Saccharomyces cerevisiae 2μ plasmid
   2788..3483    +  CDS            mKate2: mKate2 is a basic (constitutively fluorescent) red fluorescent protein published in 2009, derived from Entacmaea quadricolor. It is reported to be a rapidly-maturing monomer with moderate acid sensitivity.
   3499..3551    +  CDS            E2A (fragment): 2A peptide from equine rhinitis A virus polyprotein Eukaryotic ribosomes fail to insert a peptide bond between the Gly and Pro residues, yielding separate polypeptides.
   3565..4164    +  CDS            PuroR: puromycin N-acetyltransferase; pac from Streptomyces alboniger; confers resistance to puromycin
   4211..4435    +  polyA_signal   bGH poly(A) signal: bovine growth hormone polyadenylation signal
   4446..4577    +  polyA_signal   SV40 poly(A) signal: SV40 polyadenylation signal
   4577..4709    +  polyA_signal   SV40 poly(A) signal: SV40 polyadenylation signal
   4709..4841    +  polyA_signal   SV40 poly(A) signal: SV40 polyadenylation signal
   4842..4889    +  protein_bind   FRT: FLP-mediated recombination occurs in the 8-bp core sequence TCTAGAAA (Turan and Bode, 2011). FLP recombinase from the Saccharomyces cerevisiae 2μ plasmid
   4952..5668    +  CDS            mVenus: mVenus is a basic (constitutively fluorescent) yellow fluorescent protein published in 2006, derived from Aequorea victoria. It is reported to be a rapidly-maturing monomer with moderate acid sensitivity.
   5852..7453    +  CDS            Cas9(N): N-terminal portion of Streptococcus pyogenes Cas9 (Zetsche et al., 2015)
   7454..9952    +  CDS            Cas9(C): C-terminal portion of Streptococcus pyogenes Cas9 (Zetsche et al., 2015)
   9953..10000   +  CDS            nucleoplasmin NLS: bipartite nuclear localization signal from nucleoplasmin
  10034..10145   +  polyA_signal   bGH poly(A) signal: bovine growth hormone polyadenylation signal
  10288..10512   +  polyA_signal   bGH poly(A) signal: bovine growth hormone polyadenylation signal
  10529..10562   +  protein_bind   lox2272: Cre-mediated recombination occurs in the 8-bp core sequence (GGATACTT). lox2272 sites are compatible with each other, but incompatible with loxP or loxN sites (Lee and Saito, 1988). Cre recombinase
  10567..10620   +  polyA_signal   SV40 poly(A) signal (fragment): SV40 polyadenylation signal
  10621..10654   +  CDS            SB100X (fragment): hyperactive variant of the Sleeping Beauty transposase (Mátés et al., 2009)
  10654..10762   +  CDS            SB100X (fragment): hyperactive variant of the Sleeping Beauty transposase (Mátés et al., 2009)
  10995..11032   +  misc_feature   MCS (fragment): pUC18/19 multiple cloning site
  11067..11089   -  protein_bind   lac operator (fragment): The lac repressor binds to the lac operator to inhibit transcription in E. coli. This inhibition can be relieved by adding lactose or isopropyl-β-D-thiogalactopyranoside (IPTG). lac repressor encoded by lacI
  11093..11123   -  promoter       lac promoter: promoter for the E. coli lac operon
  11138..11159   -  protein_bind   CAP binding site: CAP binding activates transcription in the presence of cAMP. E. coli catabolite activator protein
  11172..11264   -  CDS            lacI (fragment): lac repressor; lacI; The lac repressor binds to the lac operator to inhibit transcription in E. coli. This inhibition can be relieved by adding lactose or isopropyl-β-D-thiogalactopyranoside (IPTG).
  11447..12035   -  rep_origin     ori: high-copy-number ColE1/pMB1/pBR322/pUC origin of replication
  12206..13066   -  CDS            AmpR: β-lactamase; bla; confers resistance to ampicillin, carbenicillin, and related antibiotics
  13067..13171   -  promoter       AmpR promoter: bla
  13266..35      +  CDS            rop (fragment) (across the origin): Rop protein, which maintains plasmids at low copy number; rop
>Addgene plasmid #68345 | LIR_TRE_CAG_mKateII-Puro-STOP_mVenus-Cas9-PA-RIR | addgene full sequence | sequence record 438782 | Addgene Long Read Sequencing Result
TCGCGCGTTTCGGTGATGACGGTGAAAACCTCTGACACATGCAGCTCCCGGAGACGGTCACAGCTTGTCT
GTAAGCGGATGCCGGGAGCAGACAAGCCCGTCAGGGCGCGTCAGCGGGTGTTGGCGGGTGTCGGGGCTGG
CTTAACTATGCGGCATCAGAGCAGATTGTACTGAGAGTGCACCATATGCGGTGTGAAATACCGCACAGAT
GCGTAAGGAGAAAATACCGCATCAGGCGCCATTCGCCATTCAGGCTGCGCAACTGTTGGGAAGGGCGATC
GGTGCGGGCCTCTTCGCTATTACGCCAGCTGGCGAAAGGGGGATGTGCTGCAAGGCGATTAAGTTGGGTA
ACGCCAGGGTTTTCCCAGTCACGACGTTGTAAAACGACGGCCAGTGAATTCAGATCTGATATCTCTAGAG
AAGTCGACGTTTAAAGTACCCTACAGTTGAAGTCGGAAGTTTACATACACTTAAGTTGGAGTCATTAAAA
CTCGTTTTTCAACTACTCCACAAATTTCTTGTTAACAAACAATAGTTTTGGCAAGTCAGTTAGGACATCT
ACTTTGTGCATGACACAAGTCATTTTTCCAACAATTGTTTACAGACAGATTATTTCACTTATAATTCACT
GTATCACAATTCCAGTGGGTCAGAAGTTTACATACACTAAGTTGACTGTGCCTTTAAACAGTCGCGAATA
ACTTCGTATAATGTATGCTATACGAAGTTATGGCGCGCCCTCGAGTTTACCACTCCCTATCAGTGATAGA
GAAAAGTGAAAGTCGAGTTTACCACTCCCTATCAGTGATAGAGAAAAGTGAAAGTCGAGTTTACCACTCC
CTATCAGTGATAGAGAAAAGTGAAAGTCGAGTTTACCACTCCCTATCAGTGATAGAGAAAAGTGAAAGTC
GAGTTTACCACTCCCTATCAGTGATAGAGAAAAGTGAAAGTCGAGTTTACCACTCCCTATCAGTGATAGA
GAAAAGTGAAAGTCGAGTTTACCACTCCCTATCAGTGATAGAGAAAAGTGAAAGTCGACTAGTTATTAAT
AGTAATCAATTACGGGGTCATTAGTTCATAGCCCATATATGGAGTTCCGCGTTACATAACTTACGGTAAA
TGGCCCGCCTGGCTGACCGCCCAACGACCCCCGCCCATTGACGTCAATAATGACGTATGTTCCCATAGTA
ACGCCAATAGGGACTTTCCATTGACGTCAATGGGTGGAGTATTTACGGTAAACTGCCCACTTGGCAGTAC
ATCAAGTGTATCATATGCCAAGTACGCCCCCTATTGACGTCAATGACGGTAAATGGCCCGCCTGGCATTA
TGCCCAGTACATGACCTTATGGGACTTTCCTACTTGGCAGTACATCTACGTATTAGTCATCGCTATTACC
ATGGTCGAGGTGAGCCCCACGTTCTGCTTCACTCTCCCCATCTCCCCCCCCCTCCCCACCCCCAATTTTG
TATTTATTTATTTTTTAATTATTTTGTGCAGCGATGGGGGCGGGGGGGGGGGGGGGGGGCGCGCGCCAGG
CGGGGCGGGGCGGGGCGAGGGGCGGGGCGGGGCGAGGCGGAGAGGTGCGGCGGCAGCCAATCAGAGCGGC
GCGCTCCGAAAGTTTCCTTTTATGGCGAGGCGGCGGCGGCGGCGGCCCTATAAAAAGCGAAGCGCGCGGC
GGGCGGGAGTCGCTGCGCGCTGCCTTCGCCCCGTGCCCCGCTCCGCCGCCGCCTCGCGCCGCCCGCCCCG
GCTCTGACTGACCGCGTTACTCCCACAGGTGAGCGGGCGGGACGGCCCTTCTCCTCCGGGCTGTAATTAG
CGCTTGGTTTAATGACGGCTTGTTTCTTTTCTGTGGCTGCGTGAAAGCCTTGAGGGGCTCCGGGAGGGCC
CTTTGTGCGGGGGGAGCGGCTCGGGGGGTGCGTGCGTGTGTGTGTGCGTGGGGAGCGCCGCGTGCGGCTC
CGCGCTGCCCGGCGGCTGTGAGCGCTGCGGGCGCGGCGCGGGGCTTTGTGCGCTCCGCAGTGTGCGCGAG
GGGAGCGCGGCCGGGGGCGGTGCCCCGCGGTGCGGGGGGGGCTGCGAGGGGAACAAAGGCTGCGTGCGGG
GTGTGTGCGTGGGGGGGTGGCGGCAGGTGGGGGTGCCGGGCGGGGCGGGGCCGCCTCGGGCCGGGGAGGG
CTCGGGGGAGGGGCGCGGCGGCCCCCGGAGCGCCGGCGGCTGTCGAGGCGCGGCGAGCCGCAGCCATTGC
CTTTTATGGTAATCGTGCGAGAGGGCGCAGGGACTTCCTTTGTCCCAAATCTGTGCGGAGCCGAAATCTG
GGAGGCGCCGCCGCACCCCCTCTAGCGGGCGCGGGGCGAAGCGGTGCGGCGCCGGCAGGAAGGAAATGGG
CGGGGAGGGCCTTCGTGCGTCGCCGCGCCGCCGTCCCCTTCTCCCTCTCCAGCCTCGGGGCTGTCCGCGG
GGGGACGGCTGCCTTCGGGGGGGACGGGGCAGGGCGGGGTTCGGCTTCTGGCGTGTGACCGGCGGCTCTA
GTAACGGCCGCCAGTGTGCTGGAATTCGCCCTTCAAGCTTCCAGTCACGACGTTGTAAAACGACGGCCAG
TGAGCGCGCGTAATACGACTCACTATAGGGCGAATTGGAGCTCGCCTCTGCTAACCATGTTCATGCCTTC
TTCTTTTTCCTACAGCTCCTGGGCAACGTGCTGGTTATTGTGCTGTCTCATCATTTTGGCAAAGATTAAT
TAAGAAGTTCCTATTCCGAAGTTCCTATTCTCTAGAAAGTATAGGAACTTCGCCACCATGGTGAGCGAGC
TGATTAAGGAGAACATGCACATGAAGCTGTACATGGAGGGCACCGTGAACAACCACCACTTCAAGTGCAC
ATCCGAGGGCGAAGGCAAGCCCTACGAGGGCACCCAGACCATGAGAATCAAGGCGGTCGAGGGCGGCCCT
CTCCCCTTCGCCTTCGACATCCTGGCTACCAGCTTCATGTACGGCAGCAAAACCTTCATCAACCACACCC
AGGGCATCCCCGACTTCTTTAAGCAGTCCTTCCCCGAGGGCTTCACATGGGAGAGAGTCACCACATACGA
AGACGGGGGCGTGCTGACCGCTACCCAGGACACCAGCCTCCAGGACGGCTGCCTCATCTACAACGTCAAG
ATCAGAGGGGTGAACTTCCCATCCAACGGCCCTGTGATGCAGAAGAAAACACTCGGCTGGGAGGCCTCCA
CCGAGACCCTGTACCCCGCTGACGGCGGCCTGGAAGGCAGAGCCGACATGGCCCTGAAGCTCGTGGGCGG
GGGCCACCTGATCTGCAACTTGAAGACCACATACAGATCCAAGAAACCCGCTAAGAACCTCAAGATGCCC
GGCGTCTACTATGTGGACAGAAGACTGGAAAGAATCAAGGAGGCCGACAAAGAGACCTACGTCGAGCAGC
ACGAGGTGGCTGTGGCCAGATACTGCGACCTCCCTAGCAAACTGGGGCACAGACCTAGGGGAAGCGGACA
GTGTACTAATTATGCTCTCTTGAAATTGGCTGGAGATGTTGAGAGCAACCCTGGACCTACCGGTATGACC
GAGTACAAGCCCACGGTGCGCCTCGCCACCCGCGACGACGTCCCCAGGGCCGTACGCACCCTCGCCGCCG
CGTTCGCCGACTACCCCGCCACGCGCCACACCGTCGATCCGGACCGCCACATCGAGCGGGTCACCGAGCT
GCAAGAACTCTTCCTCACGCGCGTCGGGCTCGACATCGGCAAGGTGTGGGTCGCGGACGACGGCGCCGCG
GTGGCGGTCTGGACCACGCCGGAGAGCGTCGAAGCGGGGGCGGTGTTCGCCGAGATCGGCCCGCGCATGG
CCGAGTTGAGCGGTTCCCGGCTGGCCGCGCAGCAACAGATGGAAGGCCTCCTGGCGCCGCACCGGCCCAA
GGAGCCCGCGTGGTTCCTGGCCACCGTCGGCGTCTCGCCCGACCACCAGGGCAAGGGTCTGGGCAGCGCC
GTCGTGCTCCCCGGAGTGGAGGCGGCCGAGCGCGCCGGGGTGCCCGCCTTCCTGGAGACCTCCGCGCCCC
GCAACCTCCCCTTCTACGAGCGGCTCGGCTTCACCGTCACCGCCGACGTCGAGGTGCCCGAAGGACCGCG
CACCTGGTGCATGACCCGCAAGCCCGGTGCCTGAATCGATGACTCTAGATCATAATCAGCCCGGGGGTGA
TCAGCCTCGACTGTGCCTTCTAGTTGCCAGCCATCTGTTGTTTGCCCCTCCCCCGTGCCTTCCTTGACCC
TGGAAGGTGCCACTCCCACTGTCCTTTCCTAATAAAATGAGGAAATTGCATCGCATTGTCTGAGTAGGTG
TCATTCTATTCTGGGGGGTGGGGTGGGGCAGGACAGCAAGGGGGAGGATTGGGAAGACAATAGCAGGCAT
GCTGGGGATGCGGTGGGCTCTATGGAACCAGCTGGTTGTTTATTGCAGCTTATAATGGTTACAAATAAAG
CAATAGCATCACAAATTTCACAAATAAAGCATTTTTTTCACTGCATTCTAGTTGTGGTTTGTCCAAACTC
ATCAATGTATCTTATCATGTCTGGATCTTGTTTATTGCAGCTTATAATGGTTACAAATAAAGCAATAGCA
TCACAAATTTCACAAATAAAGCATTTTTTTCACTGCATTCTAGTTGTGGTTTGTCCAAACTCATCAATGT
ATCTTATCATGTCTGGATCTTGTTTATTGCAGCTTATAATGGTTACAAATAAAGCAATAGCATCACAAAT
TTCACAAATAAAGCATTTTTTTCACTGCATTCTAGTTGTGGTTTGTCCAAACTCATCAATGTATCTTATC
ATGTCTGGATCGAAGTTCCTATTCCGAAGTTCCTATTCTCTAGAAAGTATAGGAACTTCCTCATGCGCAT
AACTAACTTTAAATAATGCCAATTATTTAAAGTTATTGCGATCGCGCCACCATGGTGAGCAAGGGCGAGG
AGCTGTTCACCGGGGTGGTGCCCATCCTGGTCGAGCTGGACGGCGACGTAAACGGCCACAAGTTCAGCGT
GTCCGGCGAGGGCGAGGGCGATGCCACCTACGGCAAGCTGACCCTGAAGCTGATCTGCACCACCGGCAAG
CTGCCCGTGCCCTGGCCCACCCTCGTGACCACCCTGGGCTACGGCCTGCAGTGCTTCGCCCGCTACCCCG
ACCACATGAAGCAGCACGACTTCTTCAAGTCCGCCATGCCCGAAGGCTACGTCCAGGAGCGCACCATCTT
CTTCAAGGACGACGGCAACTACAAGACCCGCGCCGAGGTGAAGTTCGAGGGCGACACCCTGGTGAACCGC
ATCGAGCTGAAGGGCATCGACTTCAAGGAGGACGGCAACATCCTGGGGCACAAGCTGGAGTACAACTACA
ACAGCCACAACGTCTATATCACCGCCGACAAGCAGAAGAACGGCATCAAGGCCAACTTCAAGATCCGCCA
CAACATCGAGGACGGCGGCGTGCAGCTCGCCGACCACTACCAGCAGAACACCCCCATCGGCGACGGCCCC
GTGCTGCTGCCCGACAACCACTACCTGAGCTACCAGTCCAAGCTGAGCAAAGACCCCAACGAGAAGCGCG
ATCACATGGTCCTGCTGGAGTTCGTGACCGCCGCCGGGATCACTCTCGGCATGGACGAGCTGTACAAGGG
AAGCGGAGCTACTAACTTCAGCCTGCTGAAGCAGGCTGGAGACGTGGAGGAGAACCCTGGACCTGACTAT
AAGGACCACGACGGAGACTACAAGGATCATGATATTGATTACAAAGACGATGACGATAAGATGGCCCCAA
AGAAGAAGCGGAAGGTCGGTATCCACGGAGTCCCAGCAGCCGACAAGAAGTACAGCATCGGCCTGGACAT
CGGCACCAACTCTGTGGGCTGGGCCGTGATCACCGACGAGTACAAGGTGCCCAGCAAGAAATTCAAGGTG
CTGGGCAACACCGACCGGCACAGCATCAAGAAGAACCTGATCGGAGCCCTGCTGTTCGACAGCGGCGAAA
CAGCCGAGGCCACCCGGCTGAAGAGAACCGCCAGAAGAAGATACACCAGACGGAAGAACCGGATCTGCTA
TCTGCAAGAGATCTTCAGCAACGAGATGGCCAAGGTGGACGACAGCTTCTTCCACAGACTGGAAGAGTCC
TTCCTGGTGGAAGAGGATAAGAAGCACGAGCGGCACCCCATCTTCGGCAACATCGTGGACGAGGTGGCCT
ACCACGAGAAGTACCCCACCATCTACCACCTGAGAAAGAAACTGGTGGACAGCACCGACAAGGCCGACCT
GCGGCTGATCTATCTGGCCCTGGCCCACATGATCAAGTTCCGGGGCCACTTCCTGATCGAGGGCGACCTG
AACCCCGACAACAGCGACGTGGACAAGCTGTTCATCCAGCTGGTGCAGACCTACAACCAGCTGTTCGAGG
AAAACCCCATCAACGCCAGCGGCGTGGACGCCAAGGCCATCCTGTCTGCCAGACTGAGCAAGAGCAGACG
GCTGGAAAATCTGATCGCCCAGCTGCCCGGCGAGAAGAAGAATGGCCTGTTCGGAAACCTGATTGCCCTG
AGCCTGGGCCTGACCCCCAACTTCAAGAGCAACTTCGACCTGGCCGAGGATGCCAAACTGCAGCTGAGCA
AGGACACCTACGACGACGACCTGGACAACCTGCTGGCCCAGATCGGCGACCAGTACGCCGACCTGTTTCT
GGCCGCCAAGAACCTGTCCGACGCCATCCTGCTGAGCGACATCCTGAGAGTGAACACCGAGATCACCAAG
GCCCCCCTGAGCGCCTCTATGATCAAGAGATACGACGAGCACCACCAGGACCTGACCCTGCTGAAAGCTC
TCGTGCGGCAGCAGCTGCCTGAGAAGTACAAAGAGATTTTCTTCGACCAGAGCAAGAACGGCTACGCCGG
CTACATTGACGGCGGAGCCAGCCAGGAAGAGTTCTACAAGTTCATCAAGCCCATCCTGGAAAAGATGGAC
GGCACCGAGGAACTGCTCGTGAAGCTGAACAGAGAGGACCTGCTGCGGAAGCAGCGGACCTTCGACAACG
GCAGCATCCCCCACCAGATCCACCTGGGAGAGCTGCACGCCATTCTGCGGCGGCAGGAAGATTTTTACCC
ATTCCTGAAGGACAACCGGGAAAAGATCGAGAAGATCCTGACCTTCCGCATCCCCTACTACGTGGGCCCT
CTGGCCAGGGGAAACAGCAGATTCGCCTGGATGACCAGAAAGAGCGAGGAAACCATCACCCCCTGGAACT
TCGAGGAAGTGGTGGACAAGGGCGCTTCCGCCCAGAGCTTCATCGAGCGGATGACCAACTTCGATAAGAA
CCTGCCCAACGAGAAGGTGCTGCCCAAGCACAGCCTGCTGTACGAGTACTTCACCGTGTATAACGAGCTG
ACCAAAGTGAAATACGTGACCGAGGGAATGAGAAAGCCCGCCTTCCTGAGCGGCGAGCAGAAAAAGGCCA
TCGTGGACCTGCTGTTCAAGACCAACCGGAAAGTGACCGTGAAGCAGCTGAAAGAGGACTACTTCAAGAA
AATCGAGTGCTTCGACTCCGTGGAAATCTCCGGCGTGGAAGATCGGTTCAACGCCTCCCTGGGCACATAC
CACGATCTGCTGAAAATTATCAAGGACAAGGACTTCCTGGACAATGAGGAAAACGAGGACATTCTGGAAG
ATATCGTGCTGACCCTGACACTGTTTGAGGACAGAGAGATGATCGAGGAACGGCTGAAAACCTATGCCCA
CCTGTTCGACGACAAAGTGATGAAGCAGCTGAAGCGGCGGAGATACACCGGCTGGGGCAGGCTGAGCCGG
AAGCTGATCAACGGCATCCGGGACAAGCAGTCCGGCAAGACAATCCTGGATTTCCTGAAGTCCGACGGCT
TCGCCAACAGAAACTTCATGCAGCTGATCCACGACGACAGCCTGACCTTTAAAGAGGACATCCAGAAAGC
CCAGGTGTCCGGCCAGGGCGATAGCCTGCACGAGCACATTGCCAATCTGGCCGGCAGCCCCGCCATTAAG
AAGGGCATCCTGCAGACAGTGAAGGTGGTGGACGAGCTCGTGAAAGTGATGGGCCGGCACAAGCCCGAGA
ACATCGTGATCGAAATGGCCAGAGAGAACCAGACCACCCAGAAGGGACAGAAGAACAGCCGCGAGAGAAT
GAAGCGGATCGAAGAGGGCATCAAAGAGCTGGGCAGCCAGATCCTGAAAGAACACCCCGTGGAAAACACC
CAGCTGCAGAACGAGAAGCTGTACCTGTACTACCTGCAGAATGGGCGGGATATGTACGTGGACCAGGAAC
TGGACATCAACCGGCTGTCCGACTACGATGTGGACCATATCGTGCCTCAGAGCTTTCTGAAGGACGACTC
CATCGACAACAAGGTGCTGACCAGAAGCGACAAGAACCGGGGCAAGAGCGACAACGTGCCCTCCGAAGAG
GTCGTGAAGAAGATGAAGAACTACTGGCGGCAGCTGCTGAACGCCAAGCTGATTACCCAGAGAAAGTTCG
ACAATCTGACCAAGGCCGAGAGAGGCGGCCTGAGCGAACTGGATAAGGCCGGCTTCATCAAGAGACAGCT
GGTGGAAACCCGGCAGATCACAAAGCACGTGGCACAGATCCTGGACTCCCGGATGAACACTAAGTACGAC
GAGAATGACAAGCTGATCCGGGAAGTGAAAGTGATCACCCTGAAGTCCAAGCTGGTGTCCGATTTCCGGA
AGGATTTCCAGTTTTACAAAGTGCGCGAGATCAACAACTACCACCACGCCCACGACGCCTACCTGAACGC
CGTCGTGGGAACCGCCCTGATCAAAAAGTACCCTAAGCTGGAAAGCGAGTTCGTGTACGGCGACTACAAG
GTGTACGACGTGCGGAAGATGATCGCCAAGAGCGAGCAGGAAATCGGCAAGGCTACCGCCAAGTACTTCT
TCTACAGCAACATCATGAACTTTTTCAAGACCGAGATTACCCTGGCCAACGGCGAGATCCGGAAGCGGCC
TCTGATCGAGACAAACGGCGAAACCGGGGAGATCGTGTGGGATAAGGGCCGGGATTTTGCCACCGTGCGG
AAAGTGCTGAGCATGCCCCAAGTGAATATCGTGAAAAAGACCGAGGTGCAGACAGGCGGCTTCAGCAAAG
AGTCTATCCTGCCCAAGAGGAACAGCGATAAGCTGATCGCCAGAAAGAAGGACTGGGACCCTAAGAAGTA
CGGCGGCTTCGACAGCCCCACCGTGGCCTATTCTGTGCTGGTGGTGGCCAAAGTGGAAAAGGGCAAGTCC
AAGAAACTGAAGAGTGTGAAAGAGCTGCTGGGGATCACCATCATGGAAAGAAGCAGCTTCGAGAAGAATC
CCATCGACTTTCTGGAAGCCAAGGGCTACAAAGAAGTGAAAAAGGACCTGATCATCAAGCTGCCTAAGTA
CTCCCTGTTCGAGCTGGAAAACGGCCGGAAGAGAATGCTGGCCTCTGCCGGCGAACTGCAGAAGGGAAAC
GAACTGGCCCTGCCCTCCAAATATGTGAACTTCCTGTACCTGGCCAGCCACTATGAGAAGCTGAAGGGCT
CCCCCGAGGATAATGAGCAGAAACAGCTGTTTGTGGAACAGCACAAGCACTACCTGGACGAGATCATCGA
GCAGATCAGCGAGTTCTCCAAGAGAGTGATCCTGGCCGACGCTAATCTGGACAAAGTGCTGTCCGCCTAC
AACAAGCACCGGGATAAGCCCATCAGAGAGCAGGCCGAGAATATCATCCACCTGTTTACCCTGACCAATC
TGGGAGCCCCTGCCGCCTTCAAGTACTTTGACACCACCATCGACCGGAAGAGGTACACCAGCACCAAAGA
GGTGCTGGACGCCACCCTGATCCACCAGAGCATCACCGGCCTGTACGAGACACGGATCGACCTGTCTCAG
CTGGGAGGCGACAAAAGGCCGGCGGCCACGAAAAAGGCCGGCCAGGCAAAAAAGAAAAAGTAAGAATTCC
TAGAGCTCGCTGATCAGCCTCGACTGTGCCTTCTAGTTGCCAGCCATCTGTTGTTTGCCCCTCCCCCGTG
CCTTCCTTGACCCTGGAAGGTGCCACTCCCACTGTCCTTTCCTAATAAAATGAGGAAATTGCATCGCATT
GTCTGAGTAGGTGTCATTCTATTCTGGGGGGTGGGGTGGGGCAGGACAGCAAGGGGGAGGATTGGGAAGA
GAATAGCAGGCATGCTGGGGAGCGGCCGCGACTCTAGATCATAATCAGCCCGGGGGATCAGCCTCGACTG
TGCCTTCTAGTTGCCAGCCATCTGTTGTTTGCCCCTCCCCCGTGCCTTCCTTGACCCTGGAAGGTGCCAC
TCCCACTGTCCTTTCCTAATAAAATGAGGAAATTGCATCGCATTGTCTGAGTAGGTGTCATTCTATTCTG
GGGGGTGGGGTGGGGCAGGACAGCAAGGGGGAGGATTGGGAAGACAATAGCAGGCATGCTGGGGATGCGG
TGGGCTCTATGGAACCAGCTGGGGCGCGATAACTTCGTATAGGAGACTTTATACGAAGTTATGCGCCATT
CTAGTTGTGGTTTGTCCAAACTCATCAATGTATCTTATCATGTCTGGATCCCATCACAAAGCTCTGACCT
CAATCCTATAGAAAGGAGGAATGAGCCAAAATTCACCCAACTTATTGTGGGAAGCTTGTGGAAGGCTACT
CGAAATGTTTGACCCAAGTTAAACAATTTAAAGGCAATGCTACCAAATACTAATTGAGTGTATGTTAACT
TCTGACCCACTGGGAATGTGATGAAAGAAATAAAAGCTGAAATGAATCATTCTCTCTACTATTATTCTGA
TATTTCACATTCTTAAAATAAAGTGGTGATCCTAACTGACCTTAAGACAGGGAATCTTTACTCGGATTAA
ATGTCAGGAATTGTGAAAAAGTGAGTTTAAATGTATTTGGCTAAGGTGTATGTAAACTTCCGACTTCAAC
TGTAGGGGATCCTCTAGAGTCGACCTGCAGGCATGCAAGCTTGGCGTAATCATGGTCATAGCTGTTTCCT
GTGTGAAATTGTTATCCGCTCACAATTCCACACAACATACGAGCCGGAAGCATAAAGTGTAAAGCCTGGG
GTGCCTAATGAGTGAGCTAACTCACATTAATTGCGTTGCGCTCACTGCCCGCTTTCCAGTCGGGAAACCT
GTCGTGCCAGCTGCATTAATGAATCGGCCAACGCGCGGGGAGAGGCGGTTTGCGTATTGGGCGCTCTTCC
GCTTCCTCGCTCACTGACTCGCTGCGCTCGGTCGTTCGGCTGCGGCGAGCGGTATCAGCTCACTCAAAGG
CGGTAATACGGTTATCCACAGAATCAGGGGATAACGCAGGAAAGAACATGTGAGCAAAAGGCCAGCAAAA
GGCCAGGAACCGTAAAAAGGCCGCGTTGCTGGCGTTTTTCCATAGGCTCCGCCCCCCTGACGAGCATCAC
AAAAATCGACGCTCAAGTCAGAGGTGGCGAAACCCGACAGGACTATAAAGATACCAGGCGTTTCCCCCTG
GAAGCTCCCTCGTGCGCTCTCCTGTTCCGACCCTGCCGCTTACCGGATACCTGTCCGCCTTTCTCCCTTC
GGGAAGCGTGGCGCTTTCTCATAGCTCACGCTGTAGGTATCTCAGTTCGGTGTAGGTCGTTCGCTCCAAG
CTGGGCTGTGTGCACGAACCCCCCGTTCAGCCCGACCGCTGCGCCTTATCCGGTAACTATCGTCTTGAGT
CCAACCCGGTAAGACACGACTTATCGCCACTGGCAGCAGCCACTGGTAACAGGATTAGCAGAGCGAGGTA
TGTAGGCGGTGCTACAGAGTTCTTGAAGTGGTGGCCTAACTACGGCTACACTAGAAGAACAGTATTTGGT
ATCTGCGCTCTGCTGAAGCCAGTTACCTTCGGAAAAAGAGTTGGTAGCTCTTGATCCGGCAAACAAACCA
CCGCTGGTAGCGGTGGTTTTTTTGTTTGCAAGCAGCAGATTACGCGCAGAAAAAAAGGATCTCAAGAAGA
TCCTTTGATCTTTTCTACGGGGTCTGACGCTCAGTGGAACGAAAACTCACGTTAAGGGATTTTGGTCATG
AGATTATCAAAAAGGATCTTCACCTAGATCCTTTTAAATTAAAAATGAAGTTTTAAATCAATCTAAAGTA
TATATGAGTAAACTTGGTCTGACAGTTACCAATGCTTAATCAGTGAGGCACCTATCTCAGCGATCTGTCT
ATTTCGTTCATCCATAGTTGCCTGACTCCCCGTCGTGTAGATAACTACGATACGGGAGGGCTTACCATCT
GGCCCCAGTGCTGCAATGATACCGCGAGACCCACGCTCACCGGCTCCAGATTTATCAGCAATAAACCAGC
CAGCCGGAAGGGCCGAGCGCAGAAGTGGTCCTGCAACTTTATCCGCCTCCATCCAGTCTATTAATTGTTG
CCGGGAAGCTAGAGTAAGTAGTTCGCCAGTTAATAGTTTGCGCAACGTTGTTGCCATTGCTACAGGCATC
GTGGTGTCACGCTCGTCGTTTGGTATGGCTTCATTCAGCTCCGGTTCCCAACGATCAAGGCGAGTTACAT
GATCCCCCATGTTGTGCAAAAAAGCGGTTAGCTCCTTCGGTCCTCCGATCGTTGTCAGAAGTAAGTTGGC
CGCAGTGTTATCACTCATGGTTATGGCAGCACTGCATAATTCTCTTACTGTCATGCCATCCGTAAGATGC
TTTTCTGTGACTGGTGAGTACTCAACCAAGTCATTCTGAGAATAGTGTATGCGGCGACCGAGTTGCTCTT
GCCCGGCGTCAATACGGGATAATACCGCGCCACATAGCAGAACTTTAAAAGTGCTCATCATTGGAAAACG
TTCTTCGGGGCGAAAACTCTCAAGGATCTTACCGCTGTTGAGATCCAGTTCGATGTAACCCACTCGTGCA
CCCAACTGATCTTCAGCATCTTTTACTTTCACCAGCGTTTCTGGGTGAGCAAAAACAGGAAGGCAAAATG
CCGCAAAAAAGGGAATAAGGGCGACACGGAAATGTTGAATACTCATACTCTTCCTTTTTCAATATTATTG
AAGCATTTATCAGGGTTATTGTCTCATGAGCGGATACATATTTGAATGTATTTAGAAAAATAAACAAATA
GGGGTTCCGCGCACATTTCCCCGAAAAGTGCCACCTGACGTCTAAGAAACCATTATTATCATGACATTAA
CCTATAAAAATAGGCGTATCACGAGGCCCTTTCGTC
