Features (pLannotate 1.2.2; 38 found; start..end, strand, type, name):
    137..236     +  misc_feature   bom (fragment): basis of mobility region from pBR322
    242..399     -  CDS            lacZα (fragment): LacZα fragment of β-galactosidase; lacZ fragment
    698..731     -  protein_bind   loxP: Cre-mediated recombination occurs in the 8-bp core sequence (GCATACAT). Cre recombinase
    754..1024    +  protein_bind   tetracycline response element: contains seven copies of the tetracycline operator tetO tetracycline repressor TetR
   1100..1403    +  enhancer       CMV enhancer: human cytomegalovirus immediate early enhancer
   1405..1680    +  promoter       chicken β-actin promoter: No description available
   1681..2648    +  intron         chimeric intron: chimera between introns from chicken β-actin and rabbit β-globin
   2688..2720    -  CDS            lacZα (fragment): LacZα fragment of β-galactosidase; lacZ fragment
   2728..2746    +  promoter       T7 promoter: promoter for bacteriophage T7 RNA polymerase
   2762..2802    +  intron         β-globin intron (fragment): intron from rabbit β-globin gene
   2861..2908    +  protein_bind   FRT: FLP-mediated recombination occurs in the 8-bp core sequence TCTAGAAA (Turan and Bode, 2011). FLP recombinase from the Saccharomyces cerevisiae 2μ plasmid
   2915..3610    +  CDS            mKate2: mKate2 is a basic (constitutively fluorescent) red fluorescent protein published in 2009, derived from Entacmaea quadricolor. It is reported to be a rapidly-maturing monomer with moderate acid sensitivity.
   3626..3678    +  CDS            E2A (fragment): 2A peptide from equine rhinitis A virus polyprotein Eukaryotic ribosomes fail to insert a peptide bond between the Gly and Pro residues, yielding separate polypeptides.
   3692..4291    +  CDS            PuroR: puromycin N-acetyltransferase; pac from Streptomyces alboniger; confers resistance to puromycin
   4338..4562    +  polyA_signal   bGH poly(A) signal: bovine growth hormone polyadenylation signal
   4573..4704    +  polyA_signal   SV40 poly(A) signal: SV40 polyadenylation signal
   4704..4836    +  polyA_signal   SV40 poly(A) signal: SV40 polyadenylation signal
   4836..4968    +  polyA_signal   SV40 poly(A) signal: SV40 polyadenylation signal
   4969..5016    +  protein_bind   FRT: FLP-mediated recombination occurs in the 8-bp core sequence TCTAGAAA (Turan and Bode, 2011). FLP recombinase from the Saccharomyces cerevisiae 2μ plasmid
   5079..5795    +  CDS            mVenus: mVenus is a basic (constitutively fluorescent) yellow fluorescent protein published in 2006, derived from Aequorea victoria. It is reported to be a rapidly-maturing monomer with moderate acid sensitivity.
   5979..7580    +  CDS            Cas9(N): N-terminal portion of Streptococcus pyogenes Cas9 (Zetsche et al., 2015)
   7581..10079   +  CDS            Cas9(C): C-terminal portion of Streptococcus pyogenes Cas9 (Zetsche et al., 2015)
  10080..10127   +  CDS            nucleoplasmin NLS: bipartite nuclear localization signal from nucleoplasmin
  10161..10272   +  polyA_signal   bGH poly(A) signal: bovine growth hormone polyadenylation signal
  10415..10639   +  polyA_signal   bGH poly(A) signal: bovine growth hormone polyadenylation signal
  10656..10689   +  protein_bind   lox2272: Cre-mediated recombination occurs in the 8-bp core sequence (GGATACTT). lox2272 sites are compatible with each other, but incompatible with loxP or loxN sites (Lee and Saito, 1988). Cre recombinase
  10694..10747   +  polyA_signal   SV40 poly(A) signal (fragment): SV40 polyadenylation signal
  10748..10781   +  CDS            SB100X (fragment): hyperactive variant of the Sleeping Beauty transposase (Mátés et al., 2009)
  10781..10889   +  CDS            SB100X (fragment): hyperactive variant of the Sleeping Beauty transposase (Mátés et al., 2009)
  11122..11159   +  misc_feature   MCS (fragment): pUC18/19 multiple cloning site
  11194..11216   -  protein_bind   lac operator (fragment): The lac repressor binds to the lac operator to inhibit transcription in E. coli. This inhibition can be relieved by adding lactose or isopropyl-β-D-thiogalactopyranoside (IPTG). lac repressor encoded by lacI
  11220..11250   -  promoter       lac promoter: promoter for the E. coli lac operon
  11265..11286   -  protein_bind   CAP binding site: CAP binding activates transcription in the presence of cAMP. E. coli catabolite activator protein
  11299..11391   -  CDS            lacI (fragment): lac repressor; lacI; The lac repressor binds to the lac operator to inhibit transcription in E. coli. This inhibition can be relieved by adding lactose or isopropyl-β-D-thiogalactopyranoside (IPTG).
  11574..12162   -  rep_origin     ori: high-copy-number ColE1/pMB1/pBR322/pUC origin of replication
  12333..13193   -  CDS            AmpR: β-lactamase; bla; confers resistance to ampicillin, carbenicillin, and related antibiotics
  13194..13298   -  promoter       AmpR promoter: bla
  13393..35      +  CDS            rop (fragment) (across the origin): Rop protein, which maintains plasmids at low copy number; rop
>Addgene plasmid #68345 | LIR_TRE_CAG_mKateII-Puro-STOP_mVenus-Cas9-PA-RIR | analyzer sequence | sequence record 119617
TCGCGCGTTTCGGTGATGACGGTGAAAACCTCTGACACATGCAGCTCCCGGAGACGGTCACAGCTTGTCT
GTAAGCGGATGCCGGGAGCAGACAAGCCCGTCAGGGCGCGTCAGCGGGTGTTGGCGGGTGTCGGGGCTGG
CTTAACTATGCGGCATCAGAGCAGATTGTACTGAGAGTGCACCATATGCGGTGTGAAATACCGCACAGAT
GCGTAAGGAGAAAATACCGCATCAGGCGCCATTCGCCATTCAGGCTGCGCAACTGTTGGGAAGGGCGATC
GGTGCGGGCCTCTTCGCTATTACGCCAGCTGGCGAAAGGGGGATGTGCTGCAAGGCGATTAAGTTGGGTA
ACGCCAGGGTTTTCCCAGTCACGACGTTGTAAAACGACGGCCAGTGAATTCAGATCTGATATCTCTAGAG
AAGTCGACGTTTAAAGTACCCTACAGTTGAAGTCGGAAGTTTACATACACTTAAGTTGGAGTCATTAAAA
CTCGTTTTTCAACTACTCCACAAATTTCTTGTTAACAAACAATAGTTTTGGCAAGTCAGTTAGGACATCT
ACTTTGTGCATGACACAAGTCATTTTTCCAACAATTGTTTACAGACAGATTATTTCACTTATAATTCACT
GTATCACAATTCCAGTGGGTCAGAAGTTTACATACACTAAGTTGACTGTGCCTTTAAACAGTCGCGAATA
ACTTCGTATAATGTATGCTATACGAAGTTATGGCGCGCCCTCGAGTTTACCACTCCCTATCAGTGATAGA
GAAAAGTGAAAGTCGAGTTTACCACTCCCTATCAGTGATAGAGAAAAGTGAAAGTCGAGTTTACCACTCC
CTATCAGTGATAGAGAAAAGTGAAAGTCGAGTTTACCACTCCCTATCAGTGATAGAGAAAAGTGAAAGTC
GAGTTTACCACTCCCTATCAGTGATAGAGAAAAGTGAAAGTCGAGTTTACCACTCCCTATCAGTGATAGA
GAAAAGTGAAAGTCGAGTTTACCACTCCCTATCAGTGATAGAGAAAAGTGAAAGTCGACTAGTTATTAAT
AGTAATCAATTACGGGGTCATTAGTTCATAGCCCATATATGGAGTTCCGCGTTACATAACTTACGGTAAA
TGGCCCGCCTGGCTGACCGCCCAACGACCCCCGCCCATTGACGTCAATAATGACGTATGTTCCCATAGTA
ACGCCAATAGGGACTTTCCATTGACGTCAATGGGTGGAGTATTTACGGTAAACTGCCCACTTGGCAGTAC
ATCAAGTGTATCATATGCCAAGTACGCCCCCTATTGACGTCAATGACGGTAAATGGCCCGCCTGGCATTA
TGCCCAGTACATGACCTTATGGGACTTTCCTACTTGGCAGTACATCTACGTATTAGTCATCGCTATTACC
ATGGTCGAGGTGAGCCCCACGTTCTGCTTCACTCTCCCCATCTCCCCCCCCTCCCCACCCCCAATTTTGT
ATTTATTTATTTTTTAATTATTTTGTGCAGCGATGGGGGCGGGGGGGGGGGGGGCGCGCGCCAGGCGGGG
CGGGGCGGGGCGAGGGGCGGGGCGGGGCGAGGCGGAGAGGTGCGGCGGCAGCCAATCAGAGCGGCGCGCT
CCGAAAGTTTCCTTTTATGGCGAGGCGGCGGCGGCGGCGGCCCTATAAAAAGCGAAGCGCGCGGCGGGCG
GGAGTCGCTGCGTTGCCTTCGCCCCGTGCCCCGCTCCGCGCCGCCTCGCGCCGCCCGCCCCGGCTCTGAC
TGACCGCGTTACTCCCACAGGTGAGCGGGCGGGACGGCCCTTCTCCTCCGGGCTGTAATTAGCGCTTGGT
TTAATGACGGCTCGTTTCTTTTCTGTGGCTGCGTGAAAGCCTTAAAGGGCTCCGGGAGGGCCCTTTGTGC
GGGGGGGAGCGGCTCGGGGGGTGCGTGCGTGTGTGTGTGCGTGGGGAGCGCCGCGTGCGGCCCGCGCTGC
CCGGCGGCTGTGAGCGCTGCGGGCGCGGCGCGGGGCTTTGTGCGCTCCGCGTGTGCGCGAGGGGAGCGCG
GCCGGGGGCGGTGCCCCGCGGTGCGGGGGGGCTGCGAGGGGAACAAAGGCTGCGTGCGGGGTGTGTGCGT
GGGGGGGTGAGCAGGGGGTGTGGGCGCGGCGGTCGGGCTGTAACCCCCCCCTGCACCCCCCTCCCCGAGT
TGCTGAGCACGGCCCGGCTTCGGGTGCGGGGCTCCGTGCGGGGCGTGGCGCGGGGCTCGCCGTGCCGGGC
GGGGGGTGGCGGCAGGTGGGGGTGCCGGGCGGGGCGGGGCCGCCTCGGGCCGGGGAGGGCTCGGGGGAGG
GGCGCGGCGGCCCCGGAGCGCCGGCGGCTGTCGAGGCGCGGCGAGCCGCAGCCATTGCCTTTTATGGTAA
TCGTGCGAGAGGGCGCAGGGACTTCCTTTGTCCCAAATCTGGCGGAGCCGAAATCTGGGAGGCGCCGCCG
CACCCCCTCTAGCGGGCGCGGGGCGAAGCGGTGCGGCGCCGGCAGGAAGGAAATGGGCGGGGAGGGCCTT
CGTGCGTCGCCGCGCCGCCGTCCCCTTCTCCCTCTCCAGCCTCGGGGCTGTCCGCGGGGGGACGGCTGCC
TTCGGGGGGGACGGGGCAGGGCGGGGTTCGGCTTCTGGCGTGTGACCGGCGGCTCTAGTAACGGCCGCCA
GTGTGCTGGAATTCGCCCTTCAAGCTTCCAGTCACGACGTTGTAAAACGACGGCCAGTGAGCGCGCGTAA
TACGACTCACTATAGGGCGAATTGGAGCTCGCCTCTGCTAACCATGTTCATGCCTTCTTCTTTTTCCTAC
AGCTCCTGGGCAACGTGCTGGTTGTTGTGCTGTCTCATCATTTTGGCAAAGATTAATTAAGAAGTTCCTA
TTCCGAAGTTCCTATTCTCTAGAAAGTATAGGAACTTCGCCACCATGGTGAGCGAGCTGATTAAGGAGAA
CATGCACATGAAGCTGTACATGGAGGGCACCGTGAACAACCACCACTTCAAGTGCACATCCGAGGGCGAA
GGCAAGCCCTACGAGGGCACCCAGACCATGAGAATCAAGGCGGTCGAGGGCGGCCCTCTCCCCTTCGCCT
TCGACATCCTGGCTACCAGCTTCATGTACGGCAGCAAAACCTTCATCAACCACACCCAGGGCATCCCCGA
CTTCTTTAAGCAGTCCTTCCCCGAGGGCTTCACATGGGAGAGAGTCACCACATACGAAGACGGGGGCGTG
CTGACCGCTACCCAGGACACCAGCCTCCAGGACGGCTGCCTCATCTACAACGTCAAGATCAGAGGGGTGA
ACTTCCCATCCAACGGCCCTGTGATGCAGAAGAAAACACTCGGCTGGGAGGCCTCCACCGAGACCCTGTA
CCCCGCTGACGGCGGCCTGGAAGGCAGAGCCGACATGGCCCTGAAGCTCGTGGGCGGGGGCCACCTGATC
TGCAACTTGAAGACCACATACAGATCCAAGAAACCCGCTAAGAACCTCAAGATGCCCGGCGTCTACTATG
TGGACAGAAGACTGGAAAGAATCAAGGAGGCCGACAAAGAGACCTACGTCGAGCAGCACGAGGTGGCTGT
GGCCAGATACTGCGACCTCCCTAGCAAACTGGGGCACAGACCTAGGGGAAGCGGACAGTGTACTAATTAT
GCTCTCTTGAAATTGGCTGGAGATGTTGAGAGCAACCCTGGACCTACCGGTATGACCGAGTACAAGCCCA
CGGTGCGCCTCGCCACCCGCGACGACGTCCCCAGGGCCGTACGCACCCTCGCCGCCGCGTTCGCCGACTA
CCCCGCCACGCGCCACACCGTCGATCCGGACCGCCACATCGAGCGGGTCACCGAGCTGCAAGAACTCTTC
CTCACGCGCGTCGGGCTCGACATCGGCAAGGTGTGGGTCGCGGACGACGGCGCCGCGGTGGCGGTCTGGA
CCACGCCGGAGAGCGTCGAAGCGGGGGCGGTGTTCGCCGAGATCGGCCCGCGCATGGCCGAGTTGAGCGG
TTCCCGGCTGGCCGCGCAGCAACAGATGGAAGGCCTCCTGGCGCCGCACCGGCCCAAGGAGCCCGCGTGG
TTCCTGGCCACCGTCGGCGTCTCGCCCGACCACCAGGGCAAGGGTCTGGGCAGCGCCGTCGTGCTCCCCG
GAGTGGAGGCGGCCGAGCGCGCCGGGGTGCCCGCCTTCCTGGAGACCTCCGCGCCCCGCAACCTCCCCTT
CTACGAGCGGCTCGGCTTCACCGTCACCGCCGACGTCGAGGTGCCCGAAGGACCGCGCACCTGGTGCATG
ACCCGCAAGCCCGGTGCCTGAATCGATGACTCTAGATCATAATCAGCCCGGGGGTGATCAGCCTCGACTG
TGCCTTCTAGTTGCCAGCCATCTGTTGTTTGCCCCTCCCCCGTGCCTTCCTTGACCCTGGAAGGTGCCAC
TCCCACTGTCCTTTCCTAATAAAATGAGGAAATTGCATCGCATTGTCTGAGTAGGTGTCATTCTATTCTG
GGGGGTGGGGTGGGGCAGGACAGCAAGGGGGAGGATTGGGAAGACAATAGCAGGCATGCTGGGGATGCGG
TGGGCTCTATGGAACCAGCTGGTTGTTTATTGCAGCTTATAATGGTTACAAATAAAGCAATAGCATCACA
AATTTCACAAATAAAGCATTTTTTTCACTGCATTCTAGTTGTGGTTTGTCCAAACTCATCAATGTATCTT
ATCATGTCTGGATCTTGTTTATTGCAGCTTATAATGGTTACAAATAAAGCAATAGCATCACAAATTTCAC
AAATAAAGCATTTTTTTCACTGCATTCTAGTTGTGGTTTGTCCAAACTCATCAATGTATCTTATCATGTC
TGGATCTTGTTTATTGCAGCTTATAATGGTTACAAATAAAGCAATAGCATCACAAATTTCACAAATAAAG
CATTTTTTTCACTGCATTCTAGTTGTGGTTTGTCCAAACTCATCAATGTATCTTATCATGTCTGGATCGA
AGTTCCTATTCCGAAGTTCCTATTCTCTAGAAAGTATAGGAACTTCCTCATGCGCATAACTAACTTTAAA
TAATGCCAATTATTTAAAGTTATTGCGATCGCGCCACCATGGTGAGCAAGGGCGAGGAGCTGTTCACCGG
GGTGGTGCCCATCCTGGTCGAGCTGGACGGCGACGTAAACGGCCACAAGTTCAGCGTGTCCGGCGAGGGC
GAGGGCGATGCCACCTACGGCAAGCTGACCCTGAAGCTGATCTGCACCACCGGCAAGCTGCCCGTGCCCT
GGCCCACCCTCGTGACCACCCTGGGCTACGGCCTGCAGTGCTTCGCCCGCTACCCCGACCACATGAAGCA
GCACGACTTCTTCAAGTCCGCCATGCCCGAAGGCTACGTCCAGGAGCGCACCATCTTCTTCAAGGACGAC
GGCAACTACAAGACCCGCGCCGAGGTGAAGTTCGAGGGCGACACCCTGGTGAACCGCATCGAGCTGAAGG
GCATCGACTTCAAGGAGGACGGCAACATCCTGGGGCACAAGCTGGAGTACAACTACAACAGCCACAACGT
CTATATCACCGCCGACAAGCAGAAGAACGGCATCAAGGCCAACTTCAAGATCCGCCACAACATCGAGGAC
GGCGGCGTGCAGCTCGCCGACCACTACCAGCAGAACACCCCCATCGGCGACGGCCCCGTGCTGCTGCCCG
ACAACCACTACCTGAGCTACCAGTCCAAGCTGAGCAAAGACCCCAACGAGAAGCGCGATCACATGGTCCT
GCTGGAGTTCGTGACCGCCGCCGGGATCACTCTCGGCATGGACGAGCTGTACAAGGGAAGCGGAGCTACT
AACTTCAGCCTGCTGAAGCAGGCTGGAGACGTGGAGGAGAACCCTGGACCTGACTATAAGGACCACGACG
GAGACTACAAGGATCATGATATTGATTACAAAGACGATGACGATAAGATGGCCCCAAAGAAGAAGCGGAA
GGTCGGTATCCACGGAGTCCCAGCAGCCGACAAGAAGTACAGCATCGGCCTGGACATCGGCACCAACTCT
GTGGGCTGGGCCGTGATCACCGACGAGTACAAGGTGCCCAGCAAGAAATTCAAGGTGCTGGGCAACACCG
ACCGGCACAGCATCAAGAAGAACCTGATCGGAGCCCTGCTGTTCGACAGCGGCGAAACAGCCGAGGCCAC
CCGGCTGAAGAGAACCGCCAGAAGAAGATACACCAGACGGAAGAACCGGATCTGCTATCTGCAAGAGATC
TTCAGCAACGAGATGGCCAAGGTGGACGACAGCTTCTTCCACAGACTGGAAGAGTCCTTCCTGGTGGAAG
AGGATAAGAAGCACGAGCGGCACCCCATCTTCGGCAACATCGTGGACGAGGTGGCCTACCACGAGAAGTA
CCCCACCATCTACCACCTGAGAAAGAAACTGGTGGACAGCACCGACAAGGCCGACCTGCGGCTGATCTAT
CTGGCCCTGGCCCACATGATCAAGTTCCGGGGCCACTTCCTGATCGAGGGCGACCTGAACCCCGACAACA
GCGACGTGGACAAGCTGTTCATCCAGCTGGTGCAGACCTACAACCAGCTGTTCGAGGAAAACCCCATCAA
CGCCAGCGGCGTGGACGCCAAGGCCATCCTGTCTGCCAGACTGAGCAAGAGCAGACGGCTGGAAAATCTG
ATCGCCCAGCTGCCCGGCGAGAAGAAGAATGGCCTGTTCGGAAACCTGATTGCCCTGAGCCTGGGCCTGA
CCCCCAACTTCAAGAGCAACTTCGACCTGGCCGAGGATGCCAAACTGCAGCTGAGCAAGGACACCTACGA
CGACGACCTGGACAACCTGCTGGCCCAGATCGGCGACCAGTACGCCGACCTGTTTCTGGCCGCCAAGAAC
CTGTCCGACGCCATCCTGCTGAGCGACATCCTGAGAGTGAACACCGAGATCACCAAGGCCCCCCTGAGCG
CCTCTATGATCAAGAGATACGACGAGCACCACCAGGACCTGACCCTGCTGAAAGCTCTCGTGCGGCAGCA
GCTGCCTGAGAAGTACAAAGAGATTTTCTTCGACCAGAGCAAGAACGGCTACGCCGGCTACATTGACGGC
GGAGCCAGCCAGGAAGAGTTCTACAAGTTCATCAAGCCCATCCTGGAAAAGATGGACGGCACCGAGGAAC
TGCTCGTGAAGCTGAACAGAGAGGACCTGCTGCGGAAGCAGCGGACCTTCGACAACGGCAGCATCCCCCA
CCAGATCCACCTGGGAGAGCTGCACGCCATTCTGCGGCGGCAGGAAGATTTTTACCCATTCCTGAAGGAC
AACCGGGAAAAGATCGAGAAGATCCTGACCTTCCGCATCCCCTACTACGTGGGCCCTCTGGCCAGGGGAA
ACAGCAGATTCGCCTGGATGACCAGAAAGAGCGAGGAAACCATCACCCCCTGGAACTTCGAGGAAGTGGT
GGACAAGGGCGCTTCCGCCCAGAGCTTCATCGAGCGGATGACCAACTTCGATAAGAACCTGCCCAACGAG
AAGGTGCTGCCCAAGCACAGCCTGCTGTACGAGTACTTCACCGTGTATAACGAGCTGACCAAAGTGAAAT
ACGTGACCGAGGGAATGAGAAAGCCCGCCTTCCTGAGCGGCGAGCAGAAAAAGGCCATCGTGGACCTGCT
GTTCAAGACCAACCGGAAAGTGACCGTGAAGCAGCTGAAAGAGGACTACTTCAAGAAAATCGAGTGCTTC
GACTCCGTGGAAATCTCCGGCGTGGAAGATCGGTTCAACGCCTCCCTGGGCACATACCACGATCTGCTGA
AAATTATCAAGGACAAGGACTTCCTGGACAATGAGGAAAACGAGGACATTCTGGAAGATATCGTGCTGAC
CCTGACACTGTTTGAGGACAGAGAGATGATCGAGGAACGGCTGAAAACCTATGCCCACCTGTTCGACGAC
AAAGTGATGAAGCAGCTGAAGCGGCGGAGATACACCGGCTGGGGCAGGCTGAGCCGGAAGCTGATCAACG
GCATCCGGGACAAGCAGTCCGGCAAGACAATCCTGGATTTCCTGAAGTCCGACGGCTTCGCCAACAGAAA
CTTCATGCAGCTGATCCACGACGACAGCCTGACCTTTAAAGAGGACATCCAGAAAGCCCAGGTGTCCGGC
CAGGGCGATAGCCTGCACGAGCACATTGCCAATCTGGCCGGCAGCCCCGCCATTAAGAAGGGCATCCTGC
AGACAGTGAAGGTGGTGGACGAGCTCGTGAAAGTGATGGGCCGGCACAAGCCCGAGAACATCGTGATCGA
AATGGCCAGAGAGAACCAGACCACCCAGAAGGGACAGAAGAACAGCCGCGAGAGAATGAAGCGGATCGAA
GAGGGCATCAAAGAGCTGGGCAGCCAGATCCTGAAAGAACACCCCGTGGAAAACACCCAGCTGCAGAACG
AGAAGCTGTACCTGTACTACCTGCAGAATGGGCGGGATATGTACGTGGACCAGGAACTGGACATCAACCG
GCTGTCCGACTACGATGTGGACCATATCGTGCCTCAGAGCTTTCTGAAGGACGACTCCATCGACAACAAG
GTGCTGACCAGAAGCGACAAGAACCGGGGCAAGAGCGACAACGTGCCCTCCGAAGAGGTCGTGAAGAAGA
TGAAGAACTACTGGCGGCAGCTGCTGAACGCCAAGCTGATTACCCAGAGAAAGTTCGACAATCTGACCAA
GGCCGAGAGAGGCGGCCTGAGCGAACTGGATAAGGCCGGCTTCATCAAGAGACAGCTGGTGGAAACCCGG
CAGATCACAAAGCACGTGGCACAGATCCTGGACTCCCGGATGAACACTAAGTACGACGAGAATGACAAGC
TGATCCGGGAAGTGAAAGTGATCACCCTGAAGTCCAAGCTGGTGTCCGATTTCCGGAAGGATTTCCAGTT
TTACAAAGTGCGCGAGATCAACAACTACCACCACGCCCACGACGCCTACCTGAACGCCGTCGTGGGAACC
GCCCTGATCAAAAAGTACCCTAAGCTGGAAAGCGAGTTCGTGTACGGCGACTACAAGGTGTACGACGTGC
GGAAGATGATCGCCAAGAGCGAGCAGGAAATCGGCAAGGCTACCGCCAAGTACTTCTTCTACAGCAACAT
CATGAACTTTTTCAAGACCGAGATTACCCTGGCCAACGGCGAGATCCGGAAGCGGCCTCTGATCGAGACA
AACGGCGAAACCGGGGAGATCGTGTGGGATAAGGGCCGGGATTTTGCCACCGTGCGGAAAGTGCTGAGCA
TGCCCCAAGTGAATATCGTGAAAAAGACCGAGGTGCAGACAGGCGGCTTCAGCAAAGAGTCTATCCTGCC
CAAGAGGAACAGCGATAAGCTGATCGCCAGAAAGAAGGACTGGGACCCTAAGAAGTACGGCGGCTTCGAC
AGCCCCACCGTGGCCTATTCTGTGCTGGTGGTGGCCAAAGTGGAAAAGGGCAAGTCCAAGAAACTGAAGA
GTGTGAAAGAGCTGCTGGGGATCACCATCATGGAAAGAAGCAGCTTCGAGAAGAATCCCATCGACTTTCT
GGAAGCCAAGGGCTACAAAGAAGTGAAAAAGGACCTGATCATCAAGCTGCCTAAGTACTCCCTGTTCGAG
CTGGAAAACGGCCGGAAGAGAATGCTGGCCTCTGCCGGCGAACTGCAGAAGGGAAACGAACTGGCCCTGC
CCTCCAAATATGTGAACTTCCTGTACCTGGCCAGCCACTATGAGAAGCTGAAGGGCTCCCCCGAGGATAA
TGAGCAGAAACAGCTGTTTGTGGAACAGCACAAGCACTACCTGGACGAGATCATCGAGCAGATCAGCGAG
TTCTCCAAGAGAGTGATCCTGGCCGACGCTAATCTGGACAAAGTGCTGTCCGCCTACAACAAGCACCGGG
ATAAGCCCATCAGAGAGCAGGCCGAGAATATCATCCACCTGTTTACCCTGACCAATCTGGGAGCCCCTGC
CGCCTTCAAGTACTTTGACACCACCATCGACCGGAAGAGGTACACCAGCACCAAAGAGGTGCTGGACGCC
ACCCTGATCCACCAGAGCATCACCGGCCTGTACGAGACACGGATCGACCTGTCTCAGCTGGGAGGCGACA
AAAGGCCGGCGGCCACGAAAAAGGCCGGCCAGGCAAAAAAGAAAAAGTAAGAATTCCTAGAGCTCGCTGA
TCAGCCTCGACTGTGCCTTCTAGTTGCCAGCCATCTGTTGTTTGCCCCTCCCCCGTGCCTTCCTTGACCC
TGGAAGGTGCCACTCCCACTGTCCTTTCCTAATAAAATGAGGAAATTGCATCGCATTGTCTGAGTAGGTG
TCATTCTATTCTGGGGGGTGGGGTGGGGCAGGACAGCAAGGGGGAGGATTGGGAAGAGAATAGCAGGCAT
GCTGGGGAGCGGCCGCGACTCTAGATCATAATCAGCCCGGGGGATCAGCCTCGACTGTGCCTTCTAGTTG
CCAGCCATCTGTTGTTTGCCCCTCCCCCGTGCCTTCCTTGACCCTGGAAGGTGCCACTCCCACTGTCCTT
TCCTAATAAAATGAGGAAATTGCATCGCATTGTCTGAGTAGGTGTCATTCTATTCTGGGGGGTGGGGTGG
GGCAGGACAGCAAGGGGGAGGATTGGGAAGACAATAGCAGGCATGCTGGGGATGCGGTGGGCTCTATGGA
ACCAGCTGGGGCGCGATAACTTCGTATAGGAGACTTTATACGAAGTTATGCGCCATTCTAGTTGTGGTTT
GTCCAAACTCATCAATGTATCTTATCATGTCTGGATCCCATCACAAAGCTCTGACCTCAATCCTATAGAA
AGGAGGAATGAGCCAAAATTCACCCAACTTATTGTGGGAAGCTTGTGGAAGGCTACTCGAAATGTTTGAC
CCAAGTTAAACAATTTAAAGGCAATGCTACCAAATACTAATTGAGTGTATGTTAACTTCTGACCCACTGG
GAATGTGATGAAAGAAATAAAAGCTGAAATGAATCATTCTCTCTACTATTATTCTGATATTTCACATTCT
TAAAATAAAGTGGTGATCCTAACTGACCTTAAGACAGGGAATCTTTACTCGGATTAAATGTCAGGAATTG
TGAAAAAGTGAGTTTAAATGTATTTGGCTAAGGTGTATGTAAACTTCCGACTTCAACTGTAGGGGATCCT
CTAGAGTCGACCTGCAGGCATGCAAGCTTGGCGTAATCATGGTCATAGCTGTTTCCTGTGTGAAATTGTT
ATCCGCTCACAATTCCACACAACATACGAGCCGGAAGCATAAAGTGTAAAGCCTGGGGTGCCTAATGAGT
GAGCTAACTCACATTAATTGCGTTGCGCTCACTGCCCGCTTTCCAGTCGGGAAACCTGTCGTGCCAGCTG
CATTAATGAATCGGCCAACGCGCGGGGAGAGGCGGTTTGCGTATTGGGCGCTCTTCCGCTTCCTCGCTCA
CTGACTCGCTGCGCTCGGTCGTTCGGCTGCGGCGAGCGGTATCAGCTCACTCAAAGGCGGTAATACGGTT
ATCCACAGAATCAGGGGATAACGCAGGAAAGAACATGTGAGCAAAAGGCCAGCAAAAGGCCAGGAACCGT
AAAAAGGCCGCGTTGCTGGCGTTTTTCCATAGGCTCCGCCCCCCTGACGAGCATCACAAAAATCGACGCT
CAAGTCAGAGGTGGCGAAACCCGACAGGACTATAAAGATACCAGGCGTTTCCCCCTGGAAGCTCCCTCGT
GCGCTCTCCTGTTCCGACCCTGCCGCTTACCGGATACCTGTCCGCCTTTCTCCCTTCGGGAAGCGTGGCG
CTTTCTCAATGCTCACGCTGTAGGTATCTCAGTTCGGTGTAGGTCGTTCGCTCCAAGCTGGGCTGTGTGC
ACGAACCCCCCGTTCAGCCCGACCGCTGCGCCTTATCCGGTAACTATCGTCTTGAGTCCAACCCGGTAAG
ACACGACTTATCGCCACTGGCAGCAGCCACTGGTAACAGGATTAGCAGAGCGAGGTATGTAGGCGGTGCT
ACAGAGTTCTTGAAGTGGTGGCCTAACTACGGCTACACTAGAAGGACAGTATTTGGTATCTGCGCTCTGC
TGAAGCCAGTTACCTTCGGAAAAAGAGTTGGTAGCTCTTGATCCGGCAAACAAACCACCGCTGGTAGCGG
TGGTTTTTTTGTTTGCAAGCAGCAGATTACGCGCAGAAAAAAAGGATCTCAAGAAGATCCTTTGATCTTT
TCTACGGGGTCTGACGCTCAGTGGAACGAAAACTCACGTTAAGGGATTTTGGTCATGAGATTATCAAAAA
GGATCTTCACCTAGATCCTTTTAAATTAAAAATGAAGTTTTAAATCAATCTAAAGTATATATGAGTAAAC
TTGGTCTGACAGTTACCAATGCTTAATCAGTGAGGCACCTATCTCAGCGATCTGTCTATTTCGTTCATCC
ATAGTTGCCTGACTCCCCGTCGTGTAGATAACTACGATACGGGAGGGCTTACCATCTGGCCCCAGTGCTG
CAATGATACCGCGAGACCCACGCTCACCGGCTCCAGATTTATCAGCAATAAACCAGCCAGCCGGAAGGGC
CGAGCGCAGAAGTGGTCCTGCAACTTTATCCGCCTCCATCCAGTCTATTAATTGTTGCCGGGAAGCTAGA
GTAAGTAGTTCGCCAGTTAATAGTTTGCGCAACGTTGTTGCCATTGCTACAGGCATCGTGGTGTCACGCT
CGTCGTTTGGTATGGCTTCATTCAGCTCCGGTTCCCAACGATCAAGGCGAGTTACATGATCCCCCATGTT
GTGCAAAAAAGCGGTTAGCTCCTTCGGTCCTCCGATCGTTGTCAGAAGTAAGTTGGCCGCAGTGTTATCA
CTCATGGTTATGGCAGCACTGCATAATTCTCTTACTGTCATGCCATCCGTAAGATGCTTTTCTGTGACTG
GTGAGTACTCAACCAAGTCATTCTGAGAATAGTGTATGCGGCGACCGAGTTGCTCTTGCCCGGCGTCAAT
ACGGGATAATACCGCGCCACATAGCAGAACTTTAAAAGTGCTCATCATTGGAAAACGTTCTTCGGGGCGA
AAACTCTCAAGGATCTTACCGCTGTTGAGATCCAGTTCGATGTAACCCACTCGTGCACCCAACTGATCTT
CAGCATCTTTTACTTTCACCAGCGTTTCTGGGTGAGCAAAAACAGGAAGGCAAAATGCCGCAAAAAAGGG
AATAAGGGCGACACGGAAATGTTGAATACTCATACTCTTCCTTTTTCAATATTATTGAAGCATTTATCAG
GGTTATTGTCTCATGAGCGGATACATATTTGAATGTATTTAGAAAAATAAACAAATAGGGGTTCCGCGCA
CATTTCCCCGAAAAGTGCCACCTGACGTCTAAGAAACCATTATTATCATGACATTAACCTATAAAAATAG
GCGTATCACGAGGCCCTTTCGTC
