>Addgene plasmid #68345 | LIR_TRE_CAG_mKateII-Puro-STOP_mVenus-Cas9-PA-RIR | addgene partial sequence | sequence record 122243 | pCAX-F 5'-CAGCTCCTGGGCAACGTGC-3'
AGAAGTTCCTATTCCGAAGTTCCTATTCTCTAGAAAGTATAGGAACTTCGCCACCATGGTGAGCGAGCTG
ATTAAGGAGAACATGCACATGAAGCTGTACATGGAGGGCACCGTGAACAACCACCACTTCAAGTGCACAT
CCGAGGGCGAAGGCAAGCCCTACGAGGGCACCCAGACCATGAGAATCAAGGCGGTCGAGGGCGGCCCTCT
CCCCTTCGCCTTCGACATCCTGGCTACCAGCTTCATGTACGGCAGCAAAACCTTCATCAACCACACCCAG
GGCATCCCCGACTTCTTTAAGCAGTCCTTCCCCGAGGGCTTCACATGGGAGAGAGTCACCACATACGAAG
ACGGGGGCGTGCTGACCGCTACCCAGGACACCAGCCTCCAGGACGGCTGCCTCATCTACAACGTCAAGAT
CAGAGGGGTGAACTTCCCATCCAACGGCCCTGTGATGCAGAAGAAAACACTCGGCTGGGAGGCCTCCACC
GAGACCCTGTACCCCGCTGACGGCGGCCTGGAAGGCAGAGCCGACATGGCCCTGAAGCTCGTGGGCGGGG
GCCACCTGATCTGCAACTTGAAGACCACATACAGATCCAAGAAACCCGCTAAGAACCTCAAGATGCCCGG
CGTCTACTATGTGGACAGAAGACTGGAAAGAATCAAGGAGGCCGACAAAGAGACCTACGTCGAGCAGCAC
GAGGTGGCTGTGGCCAGATACTGCGACCTCCCTAGCAAACTGGGGCACAGACCTAGGGGAAGCGGACAGT
GTACTAATTATGCTCTCTTGAAATTGGCTGGAGATGTTGAGAGCAACC
