>Addgene plasmid #68345 | LIR_TRE_CAG_mKateII-Puro-STOP_mVenus-Cas9-PA-RIR | addgene partial sequence | sequence record 122835 | hSpCas9-R1 5'-CGCTCGTGCTTCTTATCCTC-3'
GCTGTCGTCCACCTTGGCCATCTCGTTGCTGAAGATCTCTTGCAGATAGCAGATCCGGTTCTTCCGTCTG
GTGTATCTTCTTCTGGCGGTTCTCTTCAGCCGGGTGGCCTCGGCTGTTTCGCCGCTGTCGAACAGCAGGG
CTCCGATCAGGTTCTTCTTGATGCTGTGCCGGTCGGTGTTGCCCAGCACCTTGAATTTCTTGCTGGGCAC
CTTGTACTCGTCGGTGATCACGGCCCAGCCCACAGAGTTGGTGCCGATGTCCAGGCCGATGCTGTACTTC
TTGTCGGCTGCTGGGACTCCGTGGATACCGACCTTCCGCTTCTTCTTTGGGGCCATCTTATCGTCATCGT
CTTTGTAATCAATATCATGATCCTTGTAGTCTCCGTCGTGGTCCTTATAGTCAGGTCCAGGGTTCTCCTC
CACGTCTCCAGCCTGCTTCAGCAGGCTGAAGTTAGTAGCTCCGCTTCCCTTGTACAGCTCGTCCATGCCG
AGAGTGATCCCGGCGGCGGTCACGAACTCCAGCAGGACCATGTGATCGCGCTTCTCGTTGGGGTCTTTGC
TCAGCTTGGACTGGTAGCTCAGGTAGTGGTTGTCGGGCAGCAGCACGGGGCCGTCGCCGATGGGGGTGTT
CTGCTGGTAGTGGTCGGCGAGCTGCACGCCGCCGTCCTCGATGTTGTGGCGGATCTTGAAGTTGGCCTTG
ATGCCGTTCTTCTGCTTGTCGGCGGTGATATAGACGTTGTGGCTGTTGTAGTTGTACTCCAGCTTGTGCC
CCAGGATGTTGCCGTCCT
